Addgene plasmid #106058: Opto-GPR173
Purpose: Expression of a chimeric G-protein coupled receptor (Rhodopsin-GPR173; Opto-GPR173; E12)
Depositing lab: Harald Janovjak. Publication: Optical functionalization of human Class A orphan G-protein-coupled receptors. Morri M, Sanchez-Romero I, Tichy AM, Kainrath S, Gerrard EJ, Hirschfeld PP, Schwarz J, Janovjak H. Nat Commun. 2018 May 16;9(1):1950. doi: 10.1038/s41467-018-04342-1. PubMed 29769519.
Backbone
  Vector backbone: pcDNA3.1-
  Backbone manufacturer: Invitrogen
  Backbone size w/o insert (bp): 5427
  Vector type: Mammalian Expression
  Selectable markers: Neomycin (select with G418)
Growth in bacteria
  Bacterial resistance: Ampicillin, 100 μg/mL
  Growth temperature: 37°C
  Growth strain: DH5alpha
  Copy number: High Copy
Gene/Insert
  Gene/Insert name: Opto-GPR173
  Species: H. sapiens (human), B. taurus (bovine)
  Insert size (bp): 1284
  Mutation: Chimeric receptor protein
  Entrez Gene: GPR173 (a.k.a. SREB3)
  Promoter: CMV
  Tag / fusion protein: VSV-G (N terminal on insert); Rhodopsin-1D4 (C terminal on insert)
  Cloning method: Restriction Enzyme; 5′ cloning site unknown (unknown if destroyed); 3′ cloning site unknown (unknown if destroyed)
  Sequencing primers: 5′ CMV_F (CGCAAATGGGCGGTAGGCGTG); 3′ pcDNA_R (CAACAGATGGCTGGCAAC)
Terms and licenses: Academic/Nonprofit Terms; Industry Terms: Not Available to Industry
Depositor comments: two step cloning; 5' and 3' sites cannot be used for (sub)cloning
How to cite: Opto-GPR173 was a gift from Harald Janovjak (Addgene plasmid # 106058 ; http://n2t.net/addgene:106058 ; RRID:Addgene_106058)
