[The description below was written by a language model from this plasmid's Addgene catalogue record and pLannotate feature annotations shown in this document.]
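Description:
Opto-GPR173 is a mammalian expression plasmid built on the Invitrogen pcDNA3.1(-) backbone, with a sequenced length of about 6.65 kb. In E. coli it is maintained at high copy through a ColE1/pUC-type origin and selected with ampicillin via the β-lactamase gene. An f1 origin is also present. For mammalian cells, an SV40 early promoter drives a neomycin phosphotransferase gene followed by an SV40 polyadenylation signal, allowing G418 selection of stable transfectants.

The payload is a roughly 1.3 kb open reading frame encoding a chimeric G-protein-coupled receptor that combines bovine rhodopsin with human GPR173 (also called SREB3), a Class A orphan receptor. It is transcribed from the CMV immediate-early enhancer/promoter and terminated by the bovine growth hormone poly(A) signal. A T7 promoter lies upstream of the insert. According to the record, the protein carries an N-terminal VSV-G epitope and a C-terminal rhodopsin 1D4 epitope, which can serve for detection or purification. The automated annotation labels the whole coding region as bovine rhodopsin and picks out the rhodopsin N-terminal glycosylation segment. It does not separately mark the GPR173-derived portions or the epitope tags, and the record does not specify which receptor domains come from which parent. Short annotated fragments such as an HIV-1 LTR piece, ble and lacI are probably backbone remnants or chance matches rather than functional elements.

The construct comes from work on the optical functionalization of human orphan GPCRs, where the rhodopsin component is meant to make the chimeric receptor light-activatable for studying signaling in transfected mammalian cells. The depositor notes that it was assembled in two cloning steps and that the flanking sites are not usable for subcloning.
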