Features (pLannotate 1.2.2; 21 found; start..end, strand, type, name):
     74..453     +  enhancer       CMV enhancer: human cytomegalovirus immediate early enhancer
    454..657     +  promoter       CMV promoter: human cytomegalovirus (CMV) immediate early promoter
    653..686     +  LTR            5' LTR (truncated) (fragment): truncated 5' long terminal repeat (LTR) from HIV-1
    702..720     +  promoter       T7 promoter: promoter for bacteriophage T7 RNA polymerase
    855..2042    +  CDS            RHO: OPSD_BOVIN - Experimental evidence at protein level: Swiss-Prot protein existence level 1. Photoreceptor required for image-forming vision at low light intensity. Required for photoreceptor cell viability after birth (By similarity). Light-induced isomerization of 11-cis to all-trans retinal triggers a conformational change that activates signaling via G- proteins (PubMed:10926528, PubMed:12044163, PubMed:11972040, PubMed:16908857, PubMed:16586416, PubMed:17060607, PubMed:17449675, PubMed:18818650, PubMed:21389983, PubMed:22198838, PubMed:23579341, PubMed:25205354, PubMed:27458239). Subsequent
    870..908     +  CDS            opsin tag: segment of bovine rhodopsin containing a signal for N-linked glycosylation (Favaloro et al., 2008) The asparagine in the NKT tripeptide will be glycosylated if this sequence is exposed to the ER lumen.
   2089..2313    +  polyA_signal   bGH poly(A) signal: bovine growth hormone polyadenylation signal
   2317..2338    +  promoter       SV40 promoter (fragment): SV40 enhancer and early promoter
   2359..2787    +  rep_origin     f1 ori (sequence partly withheld): f1 bacteriophage origin of replication; arrow indicates direction of (+) strand synthesis
   2801..3130    +  promoter       SV40 promoter: SV40 enhancer and early promoter
   3197..3988    +  CDS            neo: KKA2_KLEPN - Also known as kan, nptII. Experimental evidence at protein level: Swiss-Prot protein existence level 1. Resistance to kanamycin, neomycin, paromomycin, ribostamycin, butirosin and gentamicin B. From Klebsiella pneumoniae.
   4012..4170    +  CDS            ble (fragment): BLE_KLEPN - Experimental evidence at protein level: Swiss-Prot protein existence level 1. Binding protein with a strong affinity to the bleomycin family of antibiotics. Binds to CL990; an antimitotic-antibiotic compound. From Klebsiella pneumoniae.
   4165..4286    +  polyA_signal   SV40 poly(A) signal: SV40 polyadenylation signal
   4359..4375    -  protein_bind   lac operator: The lac repressor binds to the lac operator to inhibit transcription in E. coli. This inhibition can be relieved by adding lactose or isopropyl-β-D-thiogalactopyranoside (IPTG). lac repressor encoded by lacI
   4383..4413    -  promoter       lac promoter: promoter for the E. coli lac operon
   4428..4449    -  protein_bind   CAP binding site: CAP binding activates transcription in the presence of cAMP. E. coli catabolite activator protein
   4462..4554    -  CDS            lacI (fragment): lac repressor; lacI; The lac repressor binds to the lac operator to inhibit transcription in E. coli. This inhibition can be relieved by adding lactose or isopropyl-β-D-thiogalactopyranoside (IPTG).
   4737..5325    -  rep_origin     ori: high-copy-number ColE1/pMB1/pBR322/pUC origin of replication
   5496..6356    -  CDS            AmpR: β-lactamase; bla; confers resistance to ampicillin, carbenicillin, and related antibiotics
   6357..6461    -  promoter       AmpR promoter: bla
   6520..6572    -  misc_feature   bom (fragment): basis of mobility region from pBR322
>Addgene plasmid #106058 | Opto-GPR173 | addgene full sequence | sequence record 209697 | Addgene NGS Result
AATTGCATGAAGAATCTGCTTAGGGTTAGGCGTTTTGCGCTGCTTCGCGATGTACGGGCCAGATATACGC
GTTGACATTGATTATTGACTAGTTATTAATAGTAATCAATTACGGGGTCATTAGTTCATAGCCCATATAT
GGAGTTCCGCGTTACATAACTTACGGTAAATGGCCCGCCTGGCTGACCGCCCAACGACCCCCGCCCATTG
ACGTCAATAATGACGTATGTTCCCATAGTAACGCCAATAGGGACTTTCCATTGACGTCAATGGGTGGAGT
ATTTACGGTAAACTGCCCACTTGGCAGTACATCAAGTGTATCATATGCCAAGTACGCCCCCTATTGACGT
CAATGACGGTAAATGGCCCGCCTGGCATTATGCCCAGTACATGACCTTATGGGACTTTCCTACTTGGCAG
TACATCTACGTATTAGTCATCGCTATTACCATGGTGATGCGGTTTTGGCAGTACATCAATGGGCGTGGAT
AGCGGTTTGACTCACGGGGATTTCCAAGTCTCCACCCCATTGACGTCAATGGGAGTTTGTTTTGGCACCA
AAATCAACGGGACTTTCCAAAATGTCGTAACAACTCCGCCCCATTGACGCAAATGGGCGGTAGGCGTGTA
CGGTGGGAGGTCTATATAAGCAGAGCTCTCTGGCTAACTAGAGAACCCACTGCTTACTGGCTTATCGAAA
TTAATACGACTCACTATAGGGAGACCCAAGCTGGCTAGCGTTTAAACTTAAGCTTGCCACCATGAAAACG
ATCATCGCCCTGAGCTACATCTTCTGCCTGGTATTCGCCATGTACACCGATATAGAGATGAACAGGCTGG
GAAAGGATAGCCTCATGAACGGGACCGAGGGCCCAAACTTCTACGTGCCTTTCTCCAACAAGACGGGCGT
GGTGCGCAGCCCCTTCGAGGCCCCGCAGTACTACCTGGCGGAGCCATGGCAGTTCTCCATGCTGGCCGCC
TACATGTTCCTGCTGATCATGCTTGGCTTCCCCATCAACTTCCTCACGCTGTACGTCGTGCTCAAGGAGC
GTGCCCTGCACAAGGCTCTCAACTACATCCTGCTCAACCTGGCCGTGGCCGACCTCTTCATGGTGTTCGG
GGGCTTCACCACCACCCTCTACACCTCTCTGCACGGGTACTTCGTCTTTGGGCCCACGGGCTGCAACCTG
GAGGGCTTCTTTGCCACCTTGGGCGGTGAAATTGCACTGTGGTCCTTGGTGGTCCTGGCCATCGAGCGGT
ACGTGGTGGTGGCCCACCACCGCTTCTACGCCAAGCGCATGACACTCTGGACAGCCATCATGGGCGTCGC
CTTCACCTGGGTCATGGCTCTGGCCTGTGCCGCGCCCCCCCTCGTCGGCTGGTCCAGGTACATCCCGGAG
GGCATGCAGTGCTCGTGCGGGATTGACTACTACACGCCCCACGAGGAAACCAACAATGAGTCGTTCGTCA
TCTACATGTTCGTGGTCCACTTCATCATCCCCCTGATTGTCATATTCTTCTGCTACGGATACCGTCACCG
CAAGATGAAGCCAGTGCAGATGGTGCCAGCCATCAGCCAGAACTGGACATTCCATGGTCCCGGGGCCACC
GGCCAGGCTGCTGCCAACTGGATCGCCGGCTTTGGCCGTGGGCCCATGCCACCAACCCTGCTGGGTATCC
GGCAGAATGGGCATGCAGCCAGCCGGCGGCTACTGGGCATGGACGAGGTCAAGGGTGAAAAGCAGCTGGG
CCGCATGGTGATCATCATGGTCATCGCTTTCCTAATCTGCTGGCTGCCCTACGCTGGGGTGGCGTTCTAC
ATCTTCACCCATCAGGGCTCTGACTTTGGCCCCATCTTCATGACCATCCCGGCTTTCTTTGCCAAGACTT
CTGCCGTCTACAACCCCGTCATCTACATCATGATGAACAAGCAGTTCCGCAAGTGCCTGAGGACTCACGC
CCCCTGCTGGGGCACAGGAGGTGCCCCGGCTCCCAGAGAACCCTACTGTGTCATGACAGAAACCAGCCAA
GTGGCGCCTGCCTAACTCGAGTCTAGAGGGCCCGTTTAAACCCGCTGATCAGCCTCGACTGTGCCTTCTA
GTTGCCAGCCATCTGTTGTTTGCCCCTCCCCCGTGCCTTCCTTGACCCTGGAAGGTGCCACTCCCACTGT
CCTTTCCTAATAAAATGAGGAAATTGCATCGCATTGTCTGAGTAGGTGTCATTCTATTCTGGGGGGTGGG
GTGGGGCAGGACAGCAAGGGGGAGGATTGGGAAGACAATAGCAGGCATGCTGGGGATGCGGTGGGCTCTA
TGGCTTCTGAGGCGGAAAGAACCAGCTGGGGCTCTAGGGGGTATCCCC
[124 nt withheld, positions 2359-2482]
C
[91 nt withheld, positions 2484-2574]
A
[49 nt withheld, positions 2576-2624]
CCTTTGACGTTGGAGTCCACGTTCTTT
[37 nt withheld, positions 2652-2688]
ACCCTATCTCGGTCTATTCTTTTGATTTATAAGGGATTTTGCCGATTTCGGCCTATTGGTTAAAAAATGA
GCTGATTTAACAAAAATTTAACGCGAATTAATTCTGTGGAATGTGTGTCAGTTAGGGTGTGGAAAGTCCC
CAGGCTCCCCAGCAGGCAGAAGTATGCAAAGCATGCATCTCAATTAGTCAGCAACCAGGTGTGGAAAGTC
CCCAGGCTCCCCAGCAGGCAGAAGTATGCAAAGCATGCATCTCAATTAGTCAGCAACCATAGTCCCGCCC
CTAACTCCGCCCATCCCGCCCCTAACTCCGCCCAGTTCCGCCCATTCTCCGCCCCATGGCTGACTAATTT
TTTTTATTTATGCAGAGGCCGAGGCCGCCTCTGCCTCTGAGCTATTCCAGAAGTAGTGAGGAGGCTTTTT
TGGAGGCCTAGGCTTTTGCAAAAAGCTCCCGGGAGCTTGTATATCCATTTTCGGATCTGATCAAGAGACA
GGATGAGGATCGTTTCGCATGATTGAACAAGATGGATTGCACGCAGGTTCTCCGGCCGCTTGGGTGGAGA
GGCTATTCGGCTATGACTGGGCACAACAGACAATCGGCTGCTCTGATGCCGCCGTGTTCCGGCTGTCAGC
GCAGGGGCGCCCGGTTCTTTTTGTCAAGACCGACCTGTCCGGTGCCCTGAATGAACTGCAGGACGAGGCA
GCGCGGCTATCGTGGCTGGCCACGACGGGCGTTCCTTGCGCAGCTGTGCTCGACGTTGTCACTGAAGCGG
GAAGGGACTGGCTGCTATTGGGCGAAGTGCCGGGGCAGGATCTCCTGTCATCTCACCTTGCTCCTGCCGA
GAAAGTATCCATCATGGCTGATGCAATGCGGCGGCTGCATACGCTTGATCCGGCTACCTGCCCATTCGAC
CACCAAGCGAAACATCGCATCGAGCGAGCACGTACTCGGATGGAAGCCGGTCTTGTCGATCAGGATGATC
TGGACGAAGAGCATCAGGGGCTCGCGCCAGCCGAACTGTTCGCCAGGCTCAAGGCGCGCATGCCCGACGG
CGAGGATCTCGTCGTGACCCATGGCGATGCCTGCTTGCCGAATATCATGGTGGAAAATGGCCGCTTTTCT
GGATTCATCGACTGTGGCCGGCTGGGTGTGGCGGACCGCTATCAGGACATAGCGTTGGCTACCCGTGATA
TTGCTGAAGAGCTTGGCGGCGAATGGGCTGACCGCTTCCTCGTGCTTTACGGTATCGCCGCTCCCGATTC
GCAGCGCATCGCCTTCTATCGCCTTCTTGACGAGTTCTTCTGAGCGGGACTCTGGGGTTCGAAATGACCG
ACCAAGCGACGCCCAACCTGCCATCACGAGATTTCGATTCCACCGCCGCCTTCTATGAAAGGTTGGGCTT
CGGAATCGTTTTCCGGGACGCCGGCTGGATGATCCTCCAGCGCGGGGATCTCATGCTGGAGTTCTTCGCC
CACCCCAACTTGTTTATTGCAGCTTATAATGGTTACAAATAAAGCAATAGCATCACAAATTTCACAAATA
AAGCATTTTTTTCACTGCATTCTAGTTGTGGTTTGTCCAAACTCATCAATGTATCTTATCATGTCTGTAT
ACCGTCGACCTCTAGCTAGAGCTTGGCGTAATCATGGTCATAGCTGTTTCCTGTGTGAAATTGTTATCCG
CTCACAATTCCACACAACATACGAGCCGGAAGCATAAAGTGTAAAGCCTGGGGTGCCTAATGAGTGAGCT
AACTCACATTAATTGCGTTGCGCTCACTGCCCGCTTTCCAGTCGGGAAACCTGTCGTGCCAGCTGCATTA
ATGAATCGGCCAACGCGCGGGGAGAGGCGGTTTGCGTATTGGGCGCTCTTCCGCTTCCTCGCTCACTGAC
TCGCTGCGCTCGGTCGTTCGGCTGCGGCGAGCGGTATCAGCTCACTCAAAGGCGGTAATACGGTTATCCA
CAGAATCAGGGGATAACGCAGGAAAGAACATGTGAGCAAAAGGCCAGCAAAAGGCCAGGAACCGTAAAAA
GGCCGCGTTGCTGGCGTTTTTCCATAGGCTCCGCCCCCCTGACGAGCATCACAAAAATCGACGCTCAAGT
CAGAGGTGGCGAAACCCGACAGGACTATAAAGATACCAGGCGTTTCCCCCTGGAAGCTCCCTCGTGCGCT
CTCCTGTTCCGACCCTGCCGCTTACCGGATACCTGTCCGCCTTTCTCCCTTCGGGAAGCGTGGCGCTTTC
TCATAGCTCACGCTGTAGGTATCTCAGTTCGGTGTAGGTCGTTCGCTCCAAGCTGGGCTGTGTGCACGAA
CCCCCCGTTCAGCCCGACCGCTGCGCCTTATCCGGTAACTATCGTCTTGAGTCCAACCCGGTAAGACACG
ACTTATCGCCACTGGCAGCAGCCACTGGTAACAGGATTAGCAGAGCGAGGTATGTAGGCGGTGCTACAGA
GTTCTTGAAGTGGTGGCCTAACTACGGCTACACTAGAAGAACAGTATTTGGTATCTGCGCTCTGCTGAAG
CCAGTTACCTTCGGAAAAAGAGTTGGTAGCTCTTGATCCGGCAAACAAACCACCGCTGGTAGCGGTGGTT
TTTTTGTTTGCAAGCAGCAGATTACGCGCAGAAAAAAAGGATCTCAAGAAGATCCTTTGATCTTTTCTAC
GGGGTCTGACGCTCAGTGGAACGAAAACTCACGTTAAGGGATTTTGGTCATGAGATTATCAAAAAGGATC
TTCACCTAGATCCTTTTAAATTAAAAATGAAGTTTTAAATCAATCTAAAGTATATATGAGTAAACTTGGT
CTGACAGTTACCAATGCTTAATCAGTGAGGCACCTATCTCAGCGATCTGTCTATTTCGTTCATCCATAGT
TGCCTGACTCCCCGTCGTGTAGATAACTACGATACGGGAGGGCTTACCATCTGGCCCCAGTGCTGCAATG
ATACCGCGAGACCCACGCTCACCGGCTCCAGATTTATCAGCAATAAACCAGCCAGCCGGAAGGGCCGAGC
GCAGAAGTGGTCCTGCAACTTTATCCGCCTCCATCCAGTCTATTAATTGTTGCCGGGAAGCTAGAGTAAG
TAGTTCGCCAGTTAATAGTTTGCGCAACGTTGTTGCCATTGCTACAGGCATCGTGGTGTCACGCTCGTCG
TTTGGTATGGCTTCATTCAGCTCCGGTTCCCAACGATCAAGGCGAGTTACATGATCCCCCATGTTGTGCA
AAAAAGCGGTTAGCTCCTTCGGTCCTCCGATCGTTGTCAGAAGTAAGTTGGCCGCAGTGTTATCACTCAT
GGTTATGGCAGCACTGCATAATTCTCTTACTGTCATGCCATCCGTAAGATGCTTTTCTGTGACTGGTGAG
TACTCAACCAAGTCATTCTGAGAATAGTGTATGCGGCGACCGAGTTGCTCTTGCCCGGCGTCAATACGGG
ATAATACCGCGCCACATAGCAGAACTTTAAAAGTGCTCATCATTGGAAAACGTTCTTCGGGGCGAAAACT
CTCAAGGATCTTACCGCTGTTGAGATCCAGTTCGATGTAACCCACTCGTGCACCCAACTGATCTTCAGCA
TCTTTTACTTTCACCAGCGTTTCTGGGTGAGCAAAAACAGGAAGGCAAAATGCCGCAAAAAAGGGAATAA
GGGCGACACGGAAATGTTGAATACTCATACTCTTCCTTTTTCAATATTATTGAAGCATTTATCAGGGTTA
TTGTCTCATGAGCGGATACATATTTGAATGTATTTAGAAAAATAAACAAATAGGGGTTCCGCGCACATTT
CCCCGAAAAGTGCCACCTGACGTCGACGGATCGGGAGATCTCCCGATCCCCTATGGTGCACTCTCAGTAC
AATCTGCTCTGATGCCGCATAGTTAAGCCAGTATCTGCTCCCTGCTTGTGTGTTGGAGGTCGCTGAGTAG
TGCGCGAGCAAAATTTAAGCTACAACAAGGCAAGGCTTGACCGAC
