>Addgene plasmid #106058 | Opto-GPR173 | depositor partial sequence | sequence record 200821 | Opto-GPR173
ATGAAAACGATCATCGCCCTGAGCTACATCTTCTGCCTGGTATTCGCCATGTACACCGATATAGAGATGA
ACAGGCTGGGAAAGGATAGCCTCATGAACGGGACCGAGGGCCCAAACTTCTACGTGCCTTTCTCCAACAA
GACGGGCGTGGTGCGCAGCCCCTTCGAGGCCCCGCAGTACTACCTGGCGGAGCCATGGCAGTTCTCCATG
CTGGCCGCCTACATGTTCCTGCTGATCATGCTTGGCTTCCCCATCAACTTCCTCACGCTGTACGTCGTGC
TCAAGGAGCGTGCCCTGCACAAGGCTCTCAACTACATCCTGCTCAACCTGGCCGTGGCCGACCTCTTCAT
GGTGTTCGGGGGCTTCACCACCACCCTCTACACCTCTCTGCACGGGTACTTCGTCTTTGGGCCCACGGGC
TGCAACCTGGAGGGCTTCTTTGCCACCTTGGGCGGTGAAATTGCACTGTGGTCCTTGGTGGTCCTGGCCA
TCGAGCGGTACGTGGTGGTGGCCCACCACCGCTTCTACGCCAAGCGCATGACACTCTGGACAGCCATCAT
GGGCGTCGCCTTCACCTGGGTCATGGCTCTGGCCTGTGCCGCGCCCCCCCTCGTCGGCTGGTCCAGGTAC
ATCCCGGAGGGCATGCAGTGCTCGTGCGGGATTGACTACTACACGCCCCACGAGGAAACCAACAATGAGT
CGTTCGTCATCTACATGTTCGTGGTCCACTTCATCATCCCCCTGATTGTCATATTCTTCTGCTACGGATA
CCGTCACCGCAAGATGAAGCCAGTGCAGATGGTGCCAGCCATCAGCCAGAACTGGACATTCCATGGTCCC
GGGGCCACCGGCCAGGCTGCTGCCAACTGGATCGCCGGCTTTGGCCGTGGGCCCATGCCACCAACCCTGC
TGGGTATCCGGCAGAATGGGCATGCAGCCAGCCGGCGGCTACTGGGCATGGACGAGGTCAAGGGTGAAAA
GCAGCTGGGCCGCATGGTGATCATCATGGTCATCGCTTTCCTAATCTGCTGGCTGCCCTACGCTGGGGTG
GCGTTCTACATCTTCACCCATCAGGGCTCTGACTTTGGCCCCATCTTCATGACCATCCCGGCTTTCTTTG
CCAAGACTTCTGCCGTCTACAACCCCGTCATCTACATCATGATGAACAAGCAGTTCCGCAAGTGCCTGAG
GACTCACGCCCCCTGCTGGGGCACAGGAGGTGCCCCGGCTCCCAGAGAACCCTACTGTGTCATGACAGAA
ACCAGCCAAGTGGCGCCTGCCTAA
